>Addgene plasmid | pBS MCK CRE Sequencing Result | analyzer sequence | sequence record 18966
GGAACAAAGCTGGAGCTCCACCGCGGTGGCGGCCGCTCTAGAACTAGTGGATCCCCCGGGCTGCAGCCGA
TATGTCCAATTTACTGACCGTACACCAAAATTTGCCTGCATTACCGGTCGATGCAACGAGTGATGAGGTT
CGCAAGAACCTGATGGACATGTTCAGGGATCGCCAGGCGTTTTCTGAGCATACCTGGAAAATGCTTCTGT
CCGTTTGCCGGTCGTGGGCGGCATGGTGCAAGTTGAATAACCGGAAATGGTTTCCCGCAGAACCTGAAGA
TGTTCGCGATTATCTTCTATATCTTCAGGCGCGCGGTCTGGCAGTAAAAACTATCCAGCAACATTTGGGC
CAGCTAAACATGCTTCATCGTCGGTCCGGGCTGCCACGACCAAGTGACAGCAATGCTGTTTCACTGGTTA
TGCGGCGGATCCGAAAAGAAAACGTTGATGCCGGTGAACGTGCAAAACAGGCTCTAGCGTTCGAACGCAC
TGATTTCGACCAGGTTCGTTCACTCATGGAAAATAGCGATCGCTGCCAGGATATACGTAATCTGGCATTT
CTGGGGATTGCTTATAACACCCTGTTACGTATAGCCGAAATTGCCAGGATCAGGGTTAAAGATATCTCAC
GTACTGACGGTGGGAGAATGTTAATCCATATTGGCAGAACGAAAACGCTGGTTAGCACCGCAGGTGTAGA
GAAGGCACTTAGCCTGNGGGTAACTAAACTGGTCGAGCGATGGATTTCCGTCTCTGGTGTAGCTGATGAT
CCGAATAACTACCTGTTTTGCCGGGTCAGAAAAAATGGTGTTGCCGCGCCATCTGCCACCAGCCAGCTAT
CAACTCGCGCCCTGGAAGGGATTTTTGAAGCAACTCATCGATTGATTTACGGCGCTAAGGATGACTC
